>Addgene plasmid #233404 | LSM102 CMV-TO-CX3CR1-10aa-PCP (FLP-IN) | addgene full sequence | sequence record 476096 | Addgene NGS Result
GAAGATCCTTTGATCTTTTCTACGGGGTCTGACGCTCAGTGGAACGAAAACTCACGTTAAGGGATTTTGG
TCATGAGATTATCAAAAAGGATCTTCACCTAGATCCTTTTAAATTAAAAATGAAGTTTTAAATCAATCTA
AAGTATATATGAGTAAACTTGGTCTGACAGTTACCAATGCTTAATCAGTGAGGCACCTATCTCAGCGATC
TGTCTATTTCGTTCATCCATAGTTGCCTGACTCCCCGTCGTGTAGATAACTACGATACGGGAGGGCTTAC
CATCTGGCCCCAGTGCTGCAATGATACCGCGAGACCCACGCTCACCGGCTCCAGATTTATCAGCAATAAA
CCAGCCAGCCGGAAGGGCCGAGCGCAGAAGTGGTCCTGCAACTTTATCCGCCTCCATCCAGTCTATTAAT
TGTTGCCGGGAAGCTAGAGTAAGTAGTTCGCCAGTTAATAGTTTGCGCAACGTTGTTGCCATTGCTACAG
GCATCGTGGTGTCACGCTCGTCGTTTGGTATGGCTTCATTCAGCTCCGGTTCCCAACGATCAAGGCGAGT
TACATGATCCCCCATGTTGTGCAAAAAAGCGGTTAGCTCCTTCGGTCCTCCGATCGTTGTCAGAAGTAAG
TTGGCCGCAGTGTTATCACTCATGGTTATGGCAGCACTGCATAATTCTCTTACTGTCATGCCATCCGTAA
GATGCTTTTCTGTGACTGGTGAGTACTCAACCAAGTCATTCTGAGAATAGTGTATGCGGCGACCGAGTTG
CTCTTGCCCGGCGTCAATACGGGATAATACCGCGCCACATAGCAGAACTTTAAAAGTGCTCATCATTGGA
AAACGTTCTTCGGGGCGAAAACTCTCAAGGATCTTACCGCTGTTGAGATCCAGTTCGATGTAACCCACTC
GTGCACCCAACTGATCTTCAGCATCTTTTACTTTCACCAGCGTTTCTGGGTGAGCAAAAACAGGAAGGCA
AAATGCCGCAAAAAAGGGAATAAGGGCGACACGGAAATGTTGAATACTCATACTCTTCCTTTTTCAATAT
TATTGAAGCATTTATCAGGGTTATTGTCTCATGAGCGGATACATATTTGAATGTATTTAGAAAAATAAAC
AAATAGGGGTTCCGCGCACATTTCCCCGAAAAGTGCCACCTGACGTCGACGGATCGGGAGATCTCCCGAT
CCCCTATGGTGCACTCTCAGTACAATCTGCTCTGATGCCGCATAGTTAAGCCAGTATCTGCTCCCTGCTT
GTGTGTTGGAGGTCGCTGAGTAGTGCGCGAGCAAAATTTAAGCTACAACAAGGCAAGGCTTGACCGACAA
TTGCATGAAGAATCTGCTTAGGGTTAGGCGTTTTGCGCTGCTTCGTACGGGCCAGATATACGCGTTGACA
TTGATTATTGACTAGTTATTAATAGTAATCAATTACGGGGTCATTAGTTCATAGCCCATATATGGAGTTC
CGCGTTACATAACTTACGGTAAATGGCCCGCCTGGCTGACCGCCCAACGACCCCCGCCCATTGACGTCAA
TAATGACGTATGTTCCCATAGTAACGCCAATAGGGACTTTCCATTGACGTCAATGGGTGGAGTATTTACG
GTAAACTGCCCACTTGGCAGTACATCAAGTGTATCATATGCCAAGTACGCCCCCTATTGACGTCAATGAC
GGTAAATGGCCCGCCTGGCATTATGCCCAGTACATGACCTTATGGGACTTTCCTACTTGGCAGTACATCT
ACGTATTAGTCATCGCTATTACCATGGTGATGCGGTTTTGGCAGTACATCAATGGGCGTGGATAGCGGTT
TGACTCACGGGGATTTCCAAGTCTCCACCCCATTGACGTCAATGGGAGTTTGTTTTGGCACCAAAATCAA
CGGGACTTTCCAAAATGTCGTAACAACTCCGCCCCATTGACGCAAATGGGCGGTAGGCGTGTACGGTGGG
AGGTCTATATAAGCAGAGCTCTCCCTATCAGTGATAGAGATCTCCCTATCAGTGATAGAGATCGTCGACG
AGCTCGTTTAGTGAACCGTCAGATCGCCTGGAGACGCCATCCACGCTGTTTTGACCTCCATAGAAGACAC
CGGGACCGATCCAGCCTCCGGACTCTAGCGTTTAAACTTAAGCTTCGCCACCATGGATCAATTTCCAGAA
AGTGTGACTGAAAATTTTGAGTATGACGACCTGGCAGAGGCCTGCTACATCGGCGATATTGTTGTCTTCG
GCACTGTTTTCCTGAGCATTTTCTATTCCGTTATATTCGCCATTGGCCTCGTTGGAAATCTTCTGGTGGT
GTTCGCGCTCACCAATAGTAAGAAGCCTAAAAGCGTGACAGACATTTATCTTCTTAACCTCGCATTGTCA
GACTTGTTATTTGTCGCCACCCTGCCATTTTGGACCCACTATTTAATTAATGAGAAGGGACTTCACAACG
CGATGTGTAAATTTACTACAGCCTTCTTCTTCATAGGGTTCTTTGGGTCAATCTTCTTTATAACAGTCAT
ATCAATTGATAGATATCTGGCCATCGTTCTGGCTGCCAACAGCATGAATAATCGGACAGTGCAACATGGT
GTAACTATTAGTCTGGGCGTATGGGCCGCCGCTATTTTAGTGGCCGCTCCCCAATTCATGTTTACCAAAC
AAAAGGAAAACGAATGCTTGGGAGATTATCCAGAAGTACTGCAGGAAATTTGGCCCGTACTCAGAAACGT
GGAGACAAACTTTCTTGGGTTTCTGTTGCCACTTCTGATTATGTCCTATTGCTACTTTAGGATAATCCAA
ACCCTCTTTAGCTGTAAGAATCACAAGAAAGCCAAAGCTATCAAGCTCATATTACTGGTAGTAATTGTCT
TCTTTCTCTTCTGGACGCCTTATAATGTCATGATTTTCTTGGAGACACTCAAGCTCTATGATTTCTTTCC
ATCTTGCGATATGCGCAAGGATTTGAGGCTTGCTCTGTCTGTAACAGAAACAGTTGCTTTCAGTCACTGC
TGCTTAAACCCGTTGATCTATGCATTTGCCGGAGAAAAGTTCAGGCGTTATCTCTACCATCTTTATGGCA
AGTGCCTTGCGGTGCTCTGCGGTCGGTCCGTCCATGTCGATTTCAGCTCCAGTGAAAGTCAAAGATCCAG
ACACGGGAGCGTTTTGAGTTCCAACTTCACTTACCACACCTCTGATGGTGATGCTCTGCTCCTGCTGACA
GGCGGTCGCACTCCCCCTAGCCTCGGTCCACAGGATGAGTCATGCACGACCGCGAGTAGCTCCCTCGCCA
AAGACACCTCTTCCGGTACCGGTGGCGGAACCGGTGGCGGGGCTCTAGCTTCTAAAACAATAGTGTTGTC
TGTAGGAGAAGCCACCAGAACCCTCACGGAGATCCAAAGCACAGCGGATAGACAAATTTTCGAAGAGAAA
GTGGGACCGCTTGTCGGAAGACTCAGGTTGACAGCTTCCCTGCGGCAGAATGGCGCTAAGACCGCTTATA
GGGTGAATCTCAAACTTGATCAAGCAGATGTTGTTGATAGCGGCTTGCCCAAAGTACGATATACTCAAGT
TTGGTCACATGATGTGACAATCGTTGCAAACTCAACGGAAGCGAGTAGGAAAAGCCTTTATGATCTCACT
AAGTCACTCGTCGCCACCTCTCAAGTTGAGGACCTTGTCGTCAATTTGGTGCCTCTTGGTCGGGGAGGCG
GTTCCGGCGGGGGTACCCTTGCCAGTAAGACCATCGTGTTGAGCGTGGGAGAGGCAACCCGCACACTGAC
AGAAATCCAGTCAACAGCAGACAGACAGATTTTTGAGGAGAAAGTGGGTCCGCTTGTCGGGCGGCTGCGG
CTGACGGCTTCATTGCGACAGAACGGAGCCAAAACTGCCTATCGAGTCAACCTTAAACTCGATCAAGCGG
ATGTTGTGGATTCCGGTCTGCCAAAAGTACGGTACACGCAGGTGTGGTCCCATGACGTGACCATTGTGGC
GAACAGTACCGAGGCGTCTCGCAAAAGCCTTTACGATTTGACCAAATCACTCGTTGCAACTTCACAGGTG
GAAGACCTGGTTGTCAATCTTGTACCTTTGGGCAGGTGAGCCGCTCGAGGAGGGCCCGAACAAAAACTCA
TCTCAGAAGAGGATCTGAATAGCGCCGTCGACCATCATCATAATCATCATTGAGTTTAAACCCGCTGATC
AGCCTCGACTGTGCCTTCTAGTTGCCAGCCATCTGTTGTTTGCCCCTCCCCCGTGCCTTCCTTGACCCTG
GAAGGTGCCACTCCCACTGTCCTTTCCTAATAAAATGAGGAAATTGCATCGCATTGTCTGAGTAGGTGTC
ATTCTATTCTGGGGGGTGGGGTGGGGCAGGACAGCAAGGGGGAGGATTGGGAAGACAATAGCAGGCATGC
TGGGGATGCGGTGGGCTCTATGGAGATCTATCGATGTTCTGGGGATGCGGTGGGCTCTATGGCTTCTGAG
GCGGAAAGAACCAGCTGGGGCTCTAGGGGGTATCCCC
[124 nt withheld, positions 4518-4641]
C
[91 nt withheld, positions 4643-4733]
AGGGTGATGGTTCACGTACCTAGAAGTTCCTATTCCGAAGTTCCTATTCTCTAGAAAGTATAGGAACTTC
CTTGGCCAAAAAGCCTGAACTCACCGCGACGTCTGTCGAGAAGTTTCTGATCGAAAAGTTCGACAGCGTC
TCCGACCTGATGCAGCTCTCGGAGGGCGAAGAATCTCGTGCTTTCAGCTTCGATGTAGGAGGGCGTGGAT
ATGTCCTGCGGGTAAATAGCTGCGCCGATGGTTTCTACAAAGATCGTTATGTTTATCGGCACTTTGCATC
GGCCGCGCTCCCGATTCCGGAAGTGCTTGACATTGGGGAATTCAGCGAGAGCCTGACCTATTGCATCTCC
CGCCGTGCACAGGGTGTCACGTTGCAAGACCTGCCTGAAACCGAACTGCCCGCTGTTCTGCAGCCGGTCG
CGGAGGCCATGGATGCGATCGCTGCGGCCGATCTTAGCCAGACGAGCGGGTTCGGCCCATTCGGACCGCA
AGGAATCGGTCAATACACTACATGGCGTGATTTCATATGCGCGATTGCTGATCCCCATGTGTATCACTGG
CAAACTGTGATGGACGACACCGTCAGTGCGTCCGTCGCGCAGGCTCTCGATGAGCTGATGCTTTGGGCCG
AGGACTGCCCCGAAGTCCGGCACCTCGTGCACGCGGATTTCGGCTCCAACAATGTCCTGACGGACAATGG
CCGCATAACAGCGGTCATTGACTGGAGCGAGGCGATGTTCGGGGATTCCCAATACGAGGTCGCCAACATC
TTCTTCTGGAGGCCGTGGTTGGCTTGTATGGAGCAGCAGACGCGCTACTTCGAGCGGAGGCATCCGGAGC
TTGCAGGATCGCCGCGGCTCCGGGCGTATATGCTCCGCATTGGTCTTGACCAACTCTATCAGAGCTTGGT
TGACGGCAATTTCGATGATGCAGCTTGGGCGCAGGGTCGATGCGACGCAATCGTCCGATCCGGAGCCGGG
ACTGTCGGGCGTACACAAATCGCCCGCAGAAGCGCGGCCGTCTGGACCGATGGCTGTGTAGAAGTACTCG
CCGATAGTGGAAACCGACGCCCCAGCACTCGTCCGAGGGCAAAGGAATAGCACGTACTACGAGATTTCGA
TTCCACCGCCGCCTTCTATGAAAGGTTGGGCTTCGGAATCGTTTTCCGGGACGCCGGCTGGATGATCCTC
CAGCGCGGGGATCTCATGCTGGAGTTCTTCGCCCACCCCAACTTGTTTATTGCAGCTTATAATGGTTACA
AATAAAGCAATAGCATCACAAATTTCACAAATAAAGCATTTTTTTCACTGCATTCTAGTTGTGGTTTGTC
CAAACTCATCAATGTATCTTATCATGTCTGTATACCGTCGACCTCTAGCTAGAGCTTGGCGTAATCATGG
TCATAGCTGTTTCCTGTGTGAAATTGTTATCCGCTCACAATTCCACACAACATACGAGCCGGAAGCATAA
AGTGTAAAGCCTGGGGTGCCTAATGAGTGAGCTAACTCACATTAATTGCGTTGCGCTCACTGCCCGCTTT
CCAGTCGGGAAACCTGTCGTGCCAGCTGCATTAATGAATCGGCCAACGCGCGGGGAGAGGCGGTTTGCGT
ATTGGGCGCTCTTCCGCTTCCTCGCTCACTGACTCGCTGCGCTCGGTCGTTCGGCTGCGGCGAGCGGTAT
CTGCTCACTCAAAGGCGGTAATACGGTTATCCACAGAATCAGGGGATAACGCAGGAAAGAACATGTGAGC
AAAAGGCCAGCAAAAGGCCAGGAACCGTAAAAAGGCCGCGTTGCTGGCGTTTTTCCATAGGCTCCGCCCC
CCTGACGAGCATCACAAAAATCGACGCTCAAGTCAGAGGTGGCGAAACCCGACAGGACTATAAAGATACC
AGGCGTTTCCCCCTGGAAGCTCCCTCGTGCGCTCTCCTGTTCCGACCCTGCCGCTTACCGGATACCTGTC
CGCCTTTCTCCCTTCGGGAAGCGTGGCGCTTTCTCATAGCTCACGCTGTAGGTATCTCAGTTCGGTGTAG
GTCGTTCGCTCCAAGCTGGGCTGTGTGCACGAACCCCCCGTTCAGCCCGACCGCTGCGCCTTATCCGGTA
ACTATCGTCTTGAGTCCAACCCGGTAAGACACGACTTATCGCCACTGGCAGCAGCCACTGGTAACAGGAT
TAGCAGAGCGAGGTATGTAGGCGGTGCTACAGAGTTCTTGAAGTGGTGGCCTAACTACGGCTACACTAGA
AGAACAGTATTTGGTATCTGCGCTCTGCTGAAGCCAGTTACCTTCGGAAAAAGAGTTGGTAGCTCTTGAT
CCGGCAAACAAACCACCGCTGGTAGCGGTGGTTTTTTTGTTTGCAAGCAGCAGATTACGCGCAGAAAAAA
AGGATCTCAA
Features (pLannotate 1.2.2; 24 found; start..end, strand, type, name):
    171..1031    -  CDS            AmpR: β-lactamase; bla; confers resistance to ampicillin, carbenicillin, and related antibiotics
   1032..1136    -  promoter       AmpR promoter: bla
   1195..1247    -  misc_feature   bom (fragment): basis of mobility region from pBR322
   1397..1776    +  enhancer       CMV enhancer: human cytomegalovirus immediate early enhancer
   1777..1980    +  promoter       CMV promoter: human cytomegalovirus (CMV) immediate early promoter
   1982..2001    +  promoter       PLtetO-1 promoter (fragment): modified phage lambda PL promoter with tet operator sites (Lutz and Bujard, 1997)
   2003..2022    +  promoter       PLtetO-1 promoter (fragment): modified phage lambda PL promoter with tet operator sites (Lutz and Bujard, 1997)
   2030..2063    +  promoter       TRE3GV promoter (fragment): 3rd-generation Tet-responsive promoter that can be activated by binding of Tet-On® 3G, optimized for retroviral and lentiviral vectors
   2153..3217    +  CDS            CX3CR1: CX3C1_HUMAN - Also known as CMKBRL1 From Homo sapiens (Human).
   3341..3703    +  CDS            COAT_BPPP7: Experimental evidence at protein level: Swiss-Prot protein existence level 1. Forms the phage shell; binds to the phage RNA. From Pseudomonas phage PP7 (Bacteriophage PP7).
   3734..4096    +  CDS            COAT_BPPP7: Experimental evidence at protein level: Swiss-Prot protein existence level 1. Forms the phage shell; binds to the phage RNA. From Pseudomonas phage PP7 (Bacteriophage PP7).
   4209..4433    +  polyA_signal   bGH poly(A) signal: bovine growth hormone polyadenylation signal
   4449..4472    +  polyA_signal   bGH poly(A) signal (fragment): bovine growth hormone polyadenylation signal
   4476..4497    +  promoter       SV40 promoter (fragment): SV40 enhancer and early promoter
   4518..4751    +  rep_origin     f1 ori (fragment) (sequence partly withheld): f1 bacteriophage origin of replication; arrow indicates direction of (+) strand synthesis
   4756..4803    +  protein_bind   FRT: FLP-mediated recombination occurs in the 8-bp core sequence TCTAGAAA (Turan and Bode, 2011). FLP recombinase from the Saccharomyces cerevisiae 2μ plasmid
   4811..5833    +  CDS            HygR: aminoglycoside phosphotransferase from E. coli; aph(4)-Ia; confers resistance to hygromycin
   5843..5968    +  CDS            ble (fragment): BLE_KLEPN - Experimental evidence at protein level: Swiss-Prot protein existence level 1. Binding protein with a strong affinity to the bleomycin family of antibiotics. Binds to CL990; an antimitotic-antibiotic compound. From Klebsiella pneumoniae.
   5963..6084    +  polyA_signal   SV40 poly(A) signal: SV40 polyadenylation signal
   6157..6173    -  protein_bind   lac operator: The lac repressor binds to the lac operator to inhibit transcription in E. coli. This inhibition can be relieved by adding lactose or isopropyl-β-D-thiogalactopyranoside (IPTG). lac repressor encoded by lacI
   6181..6211    -  promoter       lac promoter: promoter for the E. coli lac operon
   6226..6247    -  protein_bind   CAP binding site: CAP binding activates transcription in the presence of cAMP. E. coli catabolite activator protein
   6260..6352    -  CDS            lacI (fragment): lac repressor; lacI; The lac repressor binds to the lac operator to inhibit transcription in E. coli. This inhibition can be relieved by adding lactose or isopropyl-β-D-thiogalactopyranoside (IPTG).
   6535..7123    -  rep_origin     ori: high-copy-number ColE1/pMB1/pBR322/pUC origin of replication
