[The description below was written by a language model from this plasmid's Addgene catalogue record and pLannotate feature annotations shown in this document.]
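Description:
LSM102 CMV-TO-CX3CR1-10aa-PCP (FLP-IN) is a 7.1 kb mammalian expression plasmid built on a Flp-In-type backbone for site-specific integration into cell lines that carry a genomic FRT landing pad. It is propagated in E. coli through a high-copy ColE1/pUC origin with ampicillin selection (AmpR under its own bla promoter). Downstream of the expression cassette sits an FRT site followed directly by a hygromycin resistance coding sequence and an SV40 polyadenylation signal. No complete promoter is annotated in front of HygR, which fits the usual Flp-In design in which FLP-mediated recombination places the marker behind a promoter at the genomic target, so that hygromycin resistance reports correct integration.

The payload is driven by the CMV enhancer and promoter followed by two short tet operator matches, the "CMV-TO" arrangement. This would make expression repressible by Tet repressor and inducible with tetracycline or doxycycline in TetR-expressing hosts. The open reading frame encodes the human chemokine receptor CX3CR1 fused at its C-terminus to two tandem copies of the bacteriophage PP7 coat protein (PCP), an RNA-binding protein that recognises PP7 hairpins, and it ends at a bGH polyadenylation signal. According to the record, the fusion includes a V2 tail and a 10-amino-acid linker. These are not separately annotated but presumably occupy the unannotated gap between the receptor and the first PCP copy.

The plasmid comes from work on post-transcriptional modular synthetic receptors, in which a receptor is coupled to an RNA-binding module. The record does not describe the exact signalling mechanism or partner components.
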