Addgene plasmid #233404: LSM102 CMV-TO-CX3CR1-10aa-PCP (FLP-IN)
Purpose: CX3CR1-V2-PCP with a 10 amino acid linker and V2 tail
Depositing lab: Xiaojing Gao. Depositing organization: Stanford University. Publication: Post-transcriptional modular synthetic receptors. Zhang X, Mille-Fragoso LS, Kaseniit KE, Lee AP, Zhang M, Call CC, Hu Y, Xie Y, Gao XJ. Nat Chem Biol. 2025 Mar 28. doi: 10.1038/s41589-025-01872-w. PubMed 40155716.
Backbone
  Vector backbone: FLP-IN
  Vector type: Mammalian Expression
Growth in bacteria
  Bacterial resistance: Ampicillin, 100 μg/mL
  Growth temperature: 37°C
  Growth strain: DH5alpha
  Copy number: High Copy
Gene/Insert
  Gene/Insert name: CX3CR1-PCP
  Species: Synthetic
  Mutation: WT
  Promoter: CMV
  Cloning method: Gibson Cloning
Terms and licenses: Academic/Nonprofit Terms; Industry Terms: Not Available to Industry
Depositor comments: https://benchling.com/s/seq-pUpM5j0kmQBtXm3yRbHY?m=slm-cmG6yA3C0LebhHIifObE for annotated sequence file. Please visit https://doi.org/10.1101/2024.05.03.592453 for bioRxiv preprint.
How to cite: LSM102 CMV-TO-CX3CR1-10aa-PCP (FLP-IN) was a gift from Xiaojing Gao (Addgene plasmid # 233404 ; http://n2t.net/addgene:233404 ; RRID:Addgene_233404)
